>Addgene plasmid #192826 | pLentiCRISPRv2-Stuffer-HepmTurquoise2 | addgene full sequence | sequence record 378002 | Addgene NGS Result
TTATACATTCCATCGATGTAGTTCTTGCTCTTTTTTGTACGTCTCTGTTTAAGAGCTATGCTGGAAACAG
CATAGCAAGTTTAAATAAGGCTAGTCCGTTATCAACTTGAAAAAGTGGCACCGAGTCGGTGCTTTTTTGA
ATTCGCTAGCACCGGCGCGCCGGGGGAGGCTGCTGGTGAATATTAACCAAGGTCACCCCAGTTATCGGAG
GAGCAAACAGGGGCTAAGTCCACACGCGTGGTACCGTCTGTCTGCACATTTCGTAGAGCGAGTGTTCCGA
TACTCTAATCTCCCTAGGCAAGGTTCATATTTGTGTAGGTTACTTATTCTCCTTTTGTTGACTAAGTCAA
TAATCAGAATCAGCAGGTTTGGAGTCAGCTTGGCAGGGATCAGCAGCCTGGGTTGGAAGGAGGGGGTATA
AAAGCCCCTTCACCAGGAGAAGCCGTCACACAGATCCACAAGCTCCTGACCGGTTCTAGAGCGCTGCCAC
CATGGTGAGCAAGGGCGAGGAGCTGTTCACCGGGGTGGTGCCCATCCTGGTCGAGCTGGACGGCGACGTA
AACGGCCACAAGTTCAGCGTGTCCGGCGAGGGCGAGGGCGATGCCACCTACGGCAAGCTGACCCTGAAGT
TCATCTGCACCACCGGCAAGCTGCCCGTGCCCTGGCCCACCCTCGTGACCACCCTGTCCTGGGGCGTGCA
GTGCTTCGCCCGCTACCCCGACCACATGAAGCAGCACGACTTCTTCAAGTCCGCCATGCCCGAAGGCTAC
GTCCAGGAGCGCACCATCTTCTTCAAGGACGACGGCAACTACAAGACCCGCGCCGAGGTGAAGTTCGAGG
GCGACACCCTGGTGAACCGCATCGAGCTGAAGGGCATCGACTTCAAGGAGGACGGCAACATCCTGGGGCA
CAAGCTGGAGTACAACTACTTTAGCGACAACGTCTATATCACCGCCGACAAGCAGAAGAACGGCATCAAG
GCCAACTTCAAGATCCGCCACAACATCGAGGACGGCGGCGTGCAGCTCGCCGACCACTACCAGCAGAACA
CCCCCATCGGCGACGGCCCCGTGCTGCTGCCCGACAACCACTACCTGAGCACCCAGTCCAAGCTGAGCAA
AGACCCCAACGAGAAGCGCGATCACATGGTCCTGCTGGAGTTCGTGACCGCCGCCGGGATCACTCTCGGC
ATGGACGAGCTGTACAAGTAATGAACGCGTTAAGTCGACAATCAACCTCTGGATTACAAAATTTGTGAAA
GATTGACTGGTATTCTTAACTATGTTGCTCCTTTTACGCTATGTGGATACGCTGCTTTAATGCCTTTGTA
TCATGCTATTGCTTCCCGTATGGCTTTCATTTTCTCCTCCTTGTATAAATCCTGGTTGCTGTCTCTTTAT
GAGGAGTTGTGGCCCGTTGTCAGGCAACGTGGCGTGGTGTGCACTGTGTTTGCTGACGCAACCCCCACTG
GTTGGGGCATTGCCACCACCTGTCAGCTCCTTTCCGGGACTTTCGCTTTCCCCCTCCCTATTGCCACGGC
GGAACTCATCGCCGCCTGCCTTGCCCGCTGCTGGACAGGGGCTCGGCTGTTGGGCACTGACAATTCCGTG
GTGTTGTCGGGGAAATCATCGTCCTTTCCTTGGCTGCTCGCCTGTGTTGCCACCTGGATTCTGCGCGGGA
CGTCCTTCTGCTACGTCCCTTCGGCCCTCAATCCAGCGGACCTTCCTTCCCGCGGCCTGCTGCCGGCTCT
GCGGCCTCTTCCGCGTCTTCGCCTTCGCCCTCAGACGAGTCGGATCTCCCTTTGGGCCGCCTCCCCGCGT
CGACTTTAAGACCAATGACTTACAAGGCAGCTGTAGATCTTAGCCACTTTTTAAAAGAAAAGGGGGGACT
GGAAGGGCTAATTCACTCCCAACGAAGACAAGATCTGCTTTTTGCTTGTACTGGGTCTCTCTGGTTAGAC
CAGATCTGAGCCTGGGAGCTCTCTGGCTAACTAGGGAACCCACTGCTTAAGCCTCAATAAAGCTTGCCTT
GAGTGCTTCAAGTAGTGTGTGCCCGTCTGTTGTGTGACTCTGGTAACTAGAGATCCCTCAGACCCTTTTA
GTCAGTGTGGAAAATCTCTAGCAGGGCCCGTTTAAACCCGCTGATCAGCCTCGACTGTGCCTTCTAGTTG
CCAGCCATCTGTTGTTTGCCCCTCCCCCGTGCCTTCCTTGACCCTGGAAGGTGCCACTCCCACTGTCCTT
TCCTAATAAAATGAGGAAATTGCATCGCATTGTCTGAGTAGGTGTCATTCTATTCTGGGGGGTGGGGTGG
GGCAGGACAGCAAGGGGGAGGATTGGGAAGACAATAGCAGGCATGCTGGGGATGCGGTGGGCTCTATGGC
TTCTGAGGCGGAAAGAACCAGCTGGGGCTCTAGGGGGTATCCCC
[124 nt withheld, positions 2425-2548]
C
[91 nt withheld, positions 2550-2640]
A
[49 nt withheld, positions 2642-2690]
CCTTTGACGTTGGAGTCCACGTTCTTT
[37 nt withheld, positions 2718-2754]
ACCCTATCTCGGTCTATTCTTTTGATTTATAAGGGATTTTGCCGATTTCGGCCTATTGGTTAAAAAATGA
GCTGATTTAACAAAAATTTAACGCGAATTAATTCTGTGGAATGTGTGTCAGTTAGGGTGTGGAAAGTCCC
CAGGCTCCCCAGCAGGCAGAAGTATGCAAAGCATGCATCTCAATTAGTCAGCAACCAGGTGTGGAAAGTC
CCCAGGCTCCCCAGCAGGCAGAAGTATGCAAAGCATGCATCTCAATTAGTCAGCAACCATAGTCCCGCCC
CTAACTCCGCCCATCCCGCCCCTAACTCCGCCCAGTTCCGCCCATTCTCCGCCCCATGGCTGACTAATTT
TTTTTATTTATGCAGAGGCCGAGGCCGCCTCTGCCTCTGAGCTATTCCAGAAGTAGTGAGGAGGCTTTTT
TGGAGGCCTAGGCTTTTGCAAAAAGCTCCCGGGAGCTTGTATATCCATTTTCGGATCTGATCAGCACGTG
TTGACAATTAATCATCGGCATAGTATATCGGCATAGTATAATACGACAAGGTGAGGAACTAAACCATGGC
CAAGTTGACCAGTGCCGTTCCGGTGCTCACCGCGCGCGACGTCGCCGGAGCGGTCGAGTTCTGGACCGAC
CGGCTCGGGTTCTCCCGGGACTTCGTGGAGGACGACTTCGCCGGTGTGGTCCGGGACGACGTGACCCTGT
TCATCAGCGCGGTCCAGGACCAGGTGGTGCCGGACAACACCCTGGCCTGGGTGTGGGTGCGCGGCCTGGA
CGAGCTGTACGCCGAGTGGTCGGAGGTCGTGTCCACGAACTTCCGGGACGCCTCCGGGCCGGCCATGACC
GAGATCGGCGAGCAGCCGTGGGGGCGGGAGTTCGCCCTGCGCGACCCGGCCGGCAACTGCGTGCACTTCG
TGGCCGAGGAGCAGGACTGACACGTGCTACGAGATTTCGATTCCACCGCCGCCTTCTATGAAAGGTTGGG
CTTCGGAATCGTTTTCCGGGACGCCGGCTGGATGATCCTCCAGCGCGGGGATCTCATGCTGGAGTTCTTC
GCCCACCCCAACTTGTTTATTGCAGCTTATAATGGTTACAAATAAAGCAATAGCATCACAAATTTCACAA
ATAAAGCATTTTTTTCACTGCATTCTAGTTGTGGTTTGTCCAAACTCATCAATGTATCTTATCATGTCTG
TATACCGTCGACCTCTAGCTAGAGCTTGGCGTAATCATGGTCATAGCTGTTTCCTGTGTGAAATTGTTAT
CCGCTCACAATTCCACACAACATACGAGCCGGAAGCATAAAGTGTAAAGCCTGGGGTGCCTAATGAGTGA
GCTAACTCACATTAATTGCGTTGCGCTCACTGCCCGCTTTCCAGTCGGGAAACCTGTCGTGCCAGCTGCA
TTAATGAATCGGCCAACGCGCGGGGAGAGGCGGTTTGCGTATTGGGCGCTCTTCCGCTTCCTCGCTCACT
GACTCGCTGCGCTCGGTCGTTCGGCTGCGGCGAGCGGTATCAGCTCACTCAAAGGCGGTAATACGGTTAT
CCACAGAATCAGGGGATAACGCAGGAAAGAACATGTGAGCAAAAGGCCAGCAAAAGGCCAGGAACCGTAA
AAAGGCCGCGTTGCTGGCGTTTTTCCATAGGCTCCGCCCCCCTGACGAGCATCACAAAAATCGACGCTCA
AGTCAGAGGTGGCGAAACCCGACAGGACTATAAAGATACCAGGCGTTTCCCCCTGGAAGCTCCCTCGTGC
GCTCTCCTGTTCCGACCCTGCCGCTTACCGGATACCTGTCCGCCTTTCTCCCTTCGGGAAGCGTGGCGCT
TTCTCATAGCTCACGCTGTAGGTATCTCAGTTCGGTGTAGGTCGTTCGCTCCAAGCTGGGCTGTGTGCAC
GAACCCCCCGTTCAGCCCGACCGCTGCGCCTTATCCGGTAACTATCGTCTTGAGTCCAACCCGGTAAGAC
ACGACTTATCGCCACTGGCAGCAGCCACTGGTAACAGGATTAGCAGAGCGAGGTATGTAGGCGGTGCTAC
AGAGTTCTTGAAGTGGTGGCCTAACTACGGCTACACTAGAAGAACAGTATTTGGTATCTGCGCTCTGCTG
AAGCCAGTTACCTTCGGAAAAAGAGTTGGTAGCTCTTGATCCGGCAAACAAACCACCGCTGGTAGCGGTG
GTTTTTTTGTTTGCAAGCAGCAGATTACGCGCAGAAAAAAAGGATCTCAAGAAGATCCTTTGATCTTTTC
TACGGGGTCTGACGCTCAGTGGAACGAAAACTCACGTTAAGGGATTTTGGTCATGAGATTATCAAAAAGG
ATCTTCACCTAGATCCTTTTAAATTAAAAATGAAGTTTTAAATCAATCTAAAGTATATATGAGTAAACTT
GGTCTGACAGTTACCAATGCTTAATCAGTGAGGCACCTATCTCAGCGATCTGTCTATTTCGTTCATCCAT
AGTTGCCTGACTCCCCGTCGTGTAGATAACTACGATACGGGAGGGCTTACCATCTGGCCCCAGTGCTGCA
ATGATACCGCGAGACCCACGCTCACCGGCTCCAGATTTATCAGCAATAAACCAGCCAGCCGGAAGGGCCG
AGCGCAGAAGTGGTCCTGCAACTTTATCCGCCTCCATCCAGTCTATTAATTGTTGCCGGGAAGCTAGAGT
AAGTAGTTCGCCAGTTAATAGTTTGCGCAACGTTGTTGCCATTGCTACAGGCATCGTGGTGTCACGCTCG
TCGTTTGGTATGGCTTCATTCAGCTCCGGTTCCCAACGATCAAGGCGAGTTACATGATCCCCCATGTTGT
GCAAAAAAGCGGTTAGCTCCTTCGGTCCTCCGATCGTTGTCAGAAGTAAGTTGGCCGCAGTGTTATCACT
CATGGTTATGGCAGCACTGCATAATTCTCTTACTGTCATGCCATCCGTAAGATGCTTTTCTGTGACTGGT
GAGTACTCAACCAAGTCATTCTGAGAATAGTGTATGCGGCGACCGAGTTGCTCTTGCCCGGCGTCAATAC
GGGATAATACCGCGCCACATAGCAGAACTTTAAAAGTGCTCATCATTGGAAAACGTTCTTCGGGGCGAAA
ACTCTCAAGGATCTTACCGCTGTTGAGATCCAGTTCGATGTAACCCACTCGTGCACCCAACTGATCTTCA
GCATCTTTTACTTTCACCAGCGTTTCTGGGTGAGCAAAAACAGGAAGGCAAAATGCCGCAAAAAAGGGAA
TAAGGGCGACACGGAAATGTTGAATACTCATACTCTTCCTTTTTCAATATTATTGAAGCATTTATCAGGG
TTATTGTCTCATGAGCGGATACATATTTGAATGTATTTAGAAAAATAAACAAATAGGGGTTCCGCGCACA
TTTCCCCGAAAAGTGCCACCTGACGTCGACGGATCGGGAGATCTCCCGATCCCCTATGGTGCACTCTCAG
TACAATCTGCTCTGATGCCGCATAGTTAAGCCAGTATCTGCTCCCTGCTTGTGTGTTGGAGGTCGCTGAG
TAGTGCGCGAGCAAAATTTAAGCTACAACAAGGCAAGGCTTGACCGACAATTGCATGAAGAATCTGCTTA
GGGTTAGGCGTTTTGCGCTGCTTCGCGATGTACGGGCCAGATATACGCGTTGACATTGATTATTGACTAG
TTATTAATAGTAATCAATTACGGGGTCATTAGTTCATAGCCCATATATGGAGTTCCGCGTTACATAACTT
ACGGTAAATGGCCCGCCTGGCTGACCGCCCAACGACCCCCGCCCATTGACGTCAATAATGACGTATGTTC
CCATAGTAACGCCAATAGGGACTTTCCATTGACGTCAATGGGTGGAGTATTTACGGTAAACTGCCCACTT
GGCAGTACATCAAGTGTATCATATGCCAAGTACGCCCCCTATTGACGTCAATGACGGTAAATGGCCCGCC
TGGCATTATGCCCAGTACATGACCTTATGGGACTTTCCTACTTGGCAGTACATCTACGTATTAGTCATCG
CTATTACCATGGTGATGCGGTTTTGGCAGTACATCAATGGGCGTGGATAGCGGTTTGACTCACGGGGATT
TCCAAGTCTCCACCCCATTGACGTCAATGGGAGTTTGTTTTGGCACCAAAATCAACGGGACTTTCCAAAA
TGTCGTAACAACTCCGCCCCATTGACGCAAATGGGCGGTAGGCGTGTACGGTGGGAGGTCTATATAAGCA
GCGCGTTTTGCCTGTACTGGGTCTCTCTGGTTAGACCAGATCTGAGCCTGGGAGCTCTCTGGCTAACTAG
GGAACCCACTGCTTAAGCCTCAATAAAGCTTGCCTTGAGTGCTTCAAGTAGTGTGTGCCCGTCTGTTGTG
TGACTCTGGTAACTAGAGATCCCTCAGACCCTTTTAGTCAGTGTGGAAAATCTCTAGCAGTGGCGCCCGA
ACAGGGACTTGAAAGCGAAAGGGAAACCAGAGGAGCTCTCTCGACGCAGGACTCGGCTTGCTGAAGCGCG
CACGGCAAGAGGCGAGGGGCGGCGACTGGTGAGTACGCCAAAAATTTTGACTAGCGGAGGCTAGAAGGAG
AGAGATGGGTGCGAGAGCGTCAGTATTAAGCGGGGGAGAATTAGATCGCGATGGGAAAAAATTCGGTTAA
GGCCAGGGGGAAAGAAAAAATATAAATTAAAACATATAGTATGGGCAAGCAGGGAGCTAGAACGATTCGC
AGTTAATCCTGGCCTGTTAGAAACATCAGAAGGCTGTAGACAAATACTGGGACAGCTACAACCATCCCTT
CAGACAGGATCAGAAGAACTTAGATCATTATATAATACAGTAGCAACCCTCTATTGTGTGCATCAAAGGA
TAGAGATAAAAGACACCAAGGAAGCTTTAGACAAGATAGAGGAAGAGCAAAACAAAAGTAAGACCACCGC
ACAGCAAGCGGCCGCTGATCTTCAGACCTGGAGGAGGAGATATGAGGGACAATTGGAGAAGTGAATTATA
TAAATATAAAGTAGTAAAAATTGAACCATTAGGAGTAGCACCCACCAAGGCAAAGAGAAGAGTGGTGCAG
AGAGAAAAAAGAGCAGTGGGAATAGGAGCTTTGTTCCTTGGGTTCTTGGGAGCAGCAGGAAGCACTATGG
GCGCAGCGTCAATGACGCTGACGGTACAGGCCAGACAATTATTGTCTGGTATAGTGCAGCAGCAGAACAA
TTTGCTGAGGGCTATTGAGGCGCAACAGCATCTGTTGCAACTCACAGTCTGGGGCATCAAGCAGCTCCAG
GCAAGAATCCTGGCTGTGGAAAGATACCTAAAGGATCAACAGCTCCTGGGGATTTGGGGTTGCTCTGGAA
AACTCATTTGCACCACTGCTGTGCCTTGGAATGCTAGTTGGAGTAATAAATCTCTGGAACAGATTTGGAA
TCACACGACCTGGATGGAGTGGGACAGAGAAATTAACAATTACACAAGCTTAATACACTCCTTAATTGAA
GAATCGCAAAACCAGCAAGAAAAGAATGAACAAGAATTATTGGAATTAGATAAATGGGCAAGTTTGTGGA
ATTGGTTTAACATAACAAATTGGCTGTGGTATATAAAATTATTCATAATGATAGTAGGAGGCTTGGTAGG
TTTAAGAATAGTTTTTGCTGTACTTTCTATAGTGAATAGAGTTAGGCAGGGATATTCACCATTATCGTTT
CAGACCCACCTCCCAACCCCGAGGGGACCCGACAGGCCCGAAGGAATAGAAGAAGAAGGTGGAGAGAGAG
ACAGAGACAGATCCATTCGATTAGTGAACGGATCGGCACTGCGTGCGCCAATTCTGCAGACAAATGGCAG
TATTCATCCACAATTTTAAAAGAAAAGGGGGGATTGGGGGGTACAGTGCAGGGGAAAGAATAGTAGACAT
AATAGCAACAGACATACAAACTAAAGAATTACAAAAACAAATTACAAAAATTCAAAATTTTCGGGTTTAT
TACAGGGACAGCAGAGATCCAGTTTGGTTAATTAAGGTACCGAGGGCCTATTTCCCATGATTCCTTCATA
TTTGCATATACGATACAAGGCTGTTAGAGAGATAATTAGAATTAATTTGACTGTAAACACAAAGATATTA
GTACAAAATACGTGACGTAGAAAGTAATAATTTCTTGGGTAGTTTGCAGTTTTAAAATTATGTTTTAAAA
TGGACTATCATATGCTTACCGTAACTTGAAAGTATTTCGATTTCTTGGCTTTATATATCTTGTGGAAAGG
ACGAAACACCGGAGACGGTTGTAAATGAGCACACAAAATACACATGCTAAAATATTATATTCTATGACCT
TTATAAAATCAACCAAAATCTTCTTTTTAATAACTTTAGTATCAATAATTAGAATTTTTATGTTCCTTTT
TGCAAACTTTTAATAAAAATGAGCAAAATAAAAAAACGCTAGTTTTAGTAACTCGCGTTGTTTTCTTCAC
CTTTAATAATAGCTACTCCACCACTTGTTCCTAAGCGGTCAGCTCCTGCTTCAATCATTTTTTGAGCATC
TTCAAATGTTCTAACTCCACCAGCTGCTTTAACTAAAGCATTGTCTTTAACAACTGACTTCATTAGTTTA
ACATCTTCAAATGTTGCACCTGATTTTGAAAATCCTGTTGATGTTTTAACAAATTCTAATCCAGCTTCAA
CAGCTATTTCACAAGCTTTCATGATTTCTTCTTTTGTTAATAAACAATTTTCCATAATACATTTAACAAC
ATGTGATCCAGCTGCTTTTTTTACAGCTTTCATGTCTTCTAAAACTAATTCATAATTTTTGTCTTTTAAT
GCACCAATATTTAATACCATATCAATTTCTGTTGCACCATCTTTAATTGCTTCAGAAACTTCGAATGCTT
TTGTAGCTGTTGTGCATGCACCTAGAGGAAAACCTACAACATTTGTTATTCCTACATTTGTGCCTTTTAA
TAATTCTTTACAATAGCTTGTTCAATATGAATTAACACAAACTGTTGCAAAATCAAATTCAATTGCTTCA
TCACATAATTGTTTAATTTCAGCTTTCGTAGCATCTTGTTTTAATAATGTGTGATCTATATATTTGTTTA
GTTTCATTTTTTCTCCTATATATTCATTTTTAATTTTAATTCTTTAATAATTTCGTCTACTTTAACTTTA
GCGTTTTGAACAGATTCACCAACACCTATAAAATAAATTTTTAGTTTAGGTTCAGTTCCACTTGGGCGAA
CAGCAAATCATGACTTATCTTCTAAATAAAATTTTAGTAAGTCTTGTCCTGGCATA
Features (pLannotate 1.2.2; 31 found; start..end, strand, type, name):
     65..132     +  misc_RNA       tracrRNA (fragment): trans-activating CRISPR RNA for the Streptococcus pyogenes CRISPR/Cas9 system
    492..1211    +  CDS            mTurquoise2: enhanced monomeric variant of CFP (Goedhart et al., 2012) mammalian codon-optimized
   1230..1818    +  misc_feature   WPRE: woodchuck hepatitis virus posttranscriptional regulatory element
   1869..1888    +  misc_feature   cPPT/CTS (fragment): central polypurine tract and central termination sequence of HIV-1
   1890..2123    +  LTR            3' LTR (ΔU3): self-inactivating 3' long terminal repeat (LTR) from HIV-1
   2155..2379    +  polyA_signal   bGH poly(A) signal: bovine growth hormone polyadenylation signal
   2383..2404    +  promoter       SV40 promoter (fragment): SV40 enhancer and early promoter
   2425..2853    +  rep_origin     f1 ori (sequence partly withheld): f1 bacteriophage origin of replication; arrow indicates direction of (+) strand synthesis
   2867..3196    +  promoter       SV40 promoter: SV40 enhancer and early promoter
   3244..3291    +  promoter       EM7 promoter: synthetic bacterial promoter&nbsp
   3310..3684    +  CDS            BleoR: antibiotic-binding protein; Sh ble from Streptoalloteichus hindustanus; confers resistance to bleomycin, phleomycin, and Zeocin™
   3694..3819    +  CDS            ble (fragment): BLE_KLEPN - Experimental evidence at protein level: Swiss-Prot protein existence level 1. Binding protein with a strong affinity to the bleomycin family of antibiotics. Binds to CL990; an antimitotic-antibiotic compound. From Klebsiella pneumoniae.
   3814..3935    +  polyA_signal   SV40 poly(A) signal: SV40 polyadenylation signal
   4008..4024    -  protein_bind   lac operator: The lac repressor binds to the lac operator to inhibit transcription in E. coli. This inhibition can be relieved by adding lactose or isopropyl-β-D-thiogalactopyranoside (IPTG). lac repressor encoded by lacI
   4032..4062    -  promoter       lac promoter: promoter for the E. coli lac operon
   4077..4098    -  protein_bind   CAP binding site: CAP binding activates transcription in the presence of cAMP. E. coli catabolite activator protein
   4111..4203    -  CDS            lacI (fragment): lac repressor; lacI; The lac repressor binds to the lac operator to inhibit transcription in E. coli. This inhibition can be relieved by adding lactose or isopropyl-β-D-thiogalactopyranoside (IPTG).
   4386..4974    -  rep_origin     ori: high-copy-number ColE1/pMB1/pBR322/pUC origin of replication
   5145..6005    -  CDS            AmpR: β-lactamase; bla; confers resistance to ampicillin, carbenicillin, and related antibiotics
   6006..6110    -  promoter       AmpR promoter: bla
   6169..6221    -  misc_feature   bom (fragment): basis of mobility region from pBR322
   6376..6755    +  enhancer       CMV enhancer: human cytomegalovirus immediate early enhancer
   6756..6955    +  promoter       CMV promoter: human cytomegalovirus (CMV) immediate early promoter
   6973..7153    +  LTR            5' LTR (truncated): truncated 5' long terminal repeat (LTR) from HIV-1
   7200..7325    +  misc_feature   HIV-1 Ψ: packaging signal of human immunodeficiency virus type 1
   7309..7672    +  CDS            HIV-1 gag (fragment): gag protein from human immunodeficiency virus 1; gag
   7818..8051    +  misc_feature   RRE: The Rev response element (RRE) of HIV-1 allows for Rev-dependent mRNA export from the nucleus to the cytoplasm.
   8428..8528    +  CDS            Rev (fragment): human immunodeficiency virus 1 (HIV-1) Rev protein; rev; enhances nuclear export of unspliced and incompletely spliced viral mRNAs
   8578..8695    +  misc_feature   cPPT/CTS: central polypurine tract and central termination sequence of HIV-1
   8746..8986    +  promoter       U6 promoter: RNA polymerase III promoter for human U6 snRNA
   9172..9831    -  CDS            deoC1: DEOC1_STAAN - Also known as dra. Experimental evidence at protein level: Swiss-Prot protein existence level 1. Catalyzes a reversible aldol reaction between acetaldehyde and D-glyceraldehyde 3-phosphate to generate 2-deoxy-D-ribose 5- phosphate. From Staphylococcus aureus (strain N315).
