[The description below was written by a language model from this plasmid's Addgene catalogue record and pLannotate feature annotations shown in this document.]
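Description:
pLentiCRISPRv2-Stuffer-HepmTurquoise2 is a third-generation-style, self-inactivating HIV-1 lentiviral transfer plasmid built on the pLentiCRISPRv2-Opti backbone and designed to deliver single guide RNAs together with a liver-restricted fluorescent marker. In bacteria it is maintained through a high-copy ColE1/pUC origin and selected with ampicillin (AmpR). The backbone also carries an f1 origin and an SV40/EM7-driven BleoR cassette with an SV40 poly(A) signal, which lies outside the LTR-flanked region and so is not packaged. The viral genome is transcribed from a CMV enhancer/promoter fused to a truncated 5' LTR and includes the Ψ packaging signal with a gag fragment, the RRE for Rev-dependent export, the cPPT/CTS, and a ΔU3 3' LTR followed by a bGH poly(A) signal.

Within the provirus, a human U6 Pol III promoter is followed by a stuffer segment, in which the annotation software detects a reverse-oriented bacterial deoC1-like sequence. The stuffer is placed upstream of the S. pyogenes sgRNA scaffold (annotated as a tracrRNA fragment) and is meant to be replaced by guide sequences. Downstream, codon-optimised mTurquoise2, a monomeric cyan fluorescent protein, is expressed from a hepatocyte-specific promoter described in the record as the HS-CRM8-TTRmin module; this promoter is not annotated in the feature table but presumably lies in the gap before the reporter. A WPRE follows to enhance transcript expression. No Cas9 coding sequence or mammalian drug-selection marker is annotated within the LTRs, suggesting Cas9 must be supplied separately. The associated publication concerns genome-scale CRISPR screening in mouse liver, where the reporter would mark transduced hepatocytes.
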