Addgene plasmid #192826: pLentiCRISPRv2-Stuffer-HepmTurquoise2
Purpose: Contains stuffer sequence into which sgRNAs can be cloned and expresses mTurquoise2 from hepatocyte-specific promoter
Depositing lab: Kristin Knouse. Depositing organization: Whitehead Institute for Biomedical Research. Publication: Genome-scale CRISPR screening in a single mouse liver. Keys HR, Knouse KA. Cell Genom. 2022 Dec 14;2(12):100217. doi: 10.1016/j.xgen.2022.100217. Epub 2022 Nov 15. PubMed 36643909.
Backbone
  Vector backbone: pLentiCRISPRv2-Opti
  Backbone manufacturer: Addgene (163126)
  Vector type: Mammalian Expression, Lentiviral, CRISPR
Growth in bacteria
  Bacterial resistance: Ampicillin, 100 μg/mL
  Growth temperature: 30°C
  Growth strain: NEB Stable
  Copy number: High Copy
Gene/Insert
  Gene/Insert name: mTurquoise2
  Species: Other
  Promoter: Hepatocyte-specific promoter (HS-CRM8-TTRmin module from Chuah et al. Molecular Therapy 2014)
  Cloning method: Restriction Enzyme; 5′ cloning site Unknown (unknown if destroyed)
Terms and licenses: Academic/Nonprofit Terms; Industry Terms: Not Available to Industry
How to cite: pLentiCRISPRv2-Stuffer-HepmTurquoise2 was a gift from Kristin Knouse (Addgene plasmid # 192826 ; http://n2t.net/addgene:192826 ; RRID:Addgene_192826)
